>Addgene plasmid #228477 | pB4GWnY-MpRTN1 | addgene full sequence | sequence record 456247 | Addgene NGS Result
AATTCGAGCTCTAAGCCTAGTCCTCGATGTTGTGGCGGATCTTGAAGTTCACCTTGATGCCGTTCTTCTG
CTTGTCGGCCATGATATAGACGTTGTGGCTGTTGTAGTTGTACTCCAGCTTGTGCCCCAGGATGTTGCCG
TCCTCCTTGAAGTCGATGCCCTTCAGCTCGATGCGGTTCACCAGGGTGTCGCCCTCGAACTTCACCTCGG
CGCGGGTCTTGTAGTTGCCGTCGTCCTTGAAGAAGATGGTGCGCTCCTGGACGTAGCCTTCGGGCATGGC
GGACTTGAAGAAGTCGTGCTGCTTCATGTGGTCGGGGTAGCGGGCGAAGCACTGCAGGCCGTAGCCGAAG
GTGGTCACGAGGGTGGGCCAGGGCACGGGCAGCTTGCCGGTGGTGCAGATGAACTTCAGGGTCAGCTTGC
CGTAGGTGGCATCGCCCTCGCCCTCGCCGGACACGCTGAACTTGTGGCCGTTTACGTCGCCGTCCAGCTC
GACCAGGATGGGCACCACCCCGGTGAACAGCTCCTCGCCCTTGCTCACCATGCTGTTATCAACCACTTTG
TACAAGAAAGCTGGGTCCTGCGCCTTCTTGTCCTTGGGCGCAGCCCTAGGGATTTTACTCAGCAGGAGAG
CATCGATCTTTTTGTACTGGACATTAGCCTGATCAACTGCAACCTTGCCGTACTTGTCAACTTCATCTTC
GTACTTCTCATACAGAGCTGGGACCGTATGGGAGGCGACAACACCGATGTACACAAGTGTCAAGAAGTTG
AACCATCCACCAATAACAGAGAGCACCCAGAGGCCGGCAACCACCTTCAGAAAGAGCTTCCAATCCCTTC
CGAGAGCAACATCGTGTGCTATTGCAAGGATTTTGTTGATTTCAACGCGGAGAGTTTTTGCAGTGTGAAC
CACGGTGTCTTCAGATAGCGCAAGTTCAGGTAGTGGAGGTGGAGCTCTGTTCAGAAGACCAGCAGCATTC
GACCACAAGAAGAAGATGACAATGAGGAAGAGAAGCACGTTCGAGACGAGGGACAGTAGAGTGTAACCAG
ACCACTCGAATAGAATCCAACCGATTGTCGCTCCCGCTAGAACACCACCGGACAAAGGCTTGTGCTTCCA
CAAAAGGACGTCCGCAGCTTTGCCACCGCCAAGTAGCTGATGAACTGTCTTTTCCCTGTTAAATAGCCGG
CCATGTGAAGATTTGCCCACGGCATGTGATGATGTCGCCGCGGGGAGCTTCGACAGGTTTTCCACCACGT
TGTTTACAGCGGCCGCCACTGCTCCTTCCGCCACATGTTCAGACATGAAGCCTGCTTTTTTGTACAAACT
TGTTGATAACTCTAGAGTCCCCCGTGTTCTCTCCAAATGAAATGAACTTCCTTATATAGAGGAAGGGTCT
TGCGAAGGATAGTGGGATTGTGCGTCATCCCTTACGTCAGTGGAGATATCACATCAATCCACTTGCTTTG
AAGACGTGGTTGGAACGTCTTCTTTTTCCACGATGCTCCTCGTGGGTGGGGGTCCATCTTTGGGACCACT
GTCGGCAGAGGCATCTTCAACGATGGCCTTTCCTTTATCGCAATGATGGCATTTGTAGGAGCCACCTTCC
TTTTCCACTATCTTCACAATAAAGTGACAGATAGCTGGGCAATGGAATCCGAGGAGGTTTCCGGATATTA
CCCTTTGTTGAAAAGTCTCAATTGCCCTTTGGTCTTCTGAGACTGTATCTTTGATATTTTTGGAGTAGAC
AAGTGTGTCGTGCTCCACCATGTTGACGAAGATTTTCTTCTTGTCATTGAGTCGTAAGAGACTCTGTATG
AACTGTTCGCCAGTCTTTACGGCGAGTTCTGTTAGGTCCTCTATTTGAATCTTTGACTCCATGGCCTTTG
ATTCAGTGGGAACTACCTTTTTAGAGACTCCAATCTCTATTACTTGCCTTGGTTTGTGAAGCAAGCCTTG
AATCGTCCATACTGGAATAGTACTTCTGATCTTGAGAAATATATCTTTCTCTGTGTTCTTGATGCAGTTA
GTCCTGAATCTTTTGACTGCATCTTTAACCTTCTTGGGAAGGTATTTGATTTCCTGGAGATTATTGCTCG
GGTAGATCGTCTTGATGAGACCTGCTGCGTAAGCCTCTCTAACCATCTGTGGGTTAGCATTCTTTCTGAA
ATTGAAAAGGCTAATCTGGGGACCTGCAGGCATGCAAGCTTGGCACTGGCCGTCGTTTTACAACGTCGTG
ACTGGGAAAACCCTGGCGTTACCCAACTTAATCGCCTTGCAGCACATCCCCCTTTCGCCAGCTGGCGTAA
TAGCGAAGAGGCCCGCACCGATCGCCCTTCCCAACAGTTGCGCAGCCTGAATGGCGAATGCTAGAGCAGC
TTGAGCTTGGATCAGATTGTCGTTTCCCGCCTTCAGTTTAAACTATCAGTGTTTGACAGGATATATTGGC
GGGTAAACCTAAGAGAAAAGAGCGTTTATTAGAATAATCGGATATTTAAAAGGGCGTGAAAAGGTTTATC
CGTTCGTCCATTTGTATGTGCATGCCAACCACAGGGTTCCCCTCGGGATCAAAGTACTTTGATCCAACCC
CTCCGCTGCTATAGTGCAGTCGGCTTCTGACGTTCAGTGCAGCCGTCTTCTGAAAACGACATGTCGCACA
AGTCCTAAGTTACGCGACAGGCTGCCGCCCTGCCCTTTTCCTGGCGTTTTCTTGTCGCGTGTTTTAGTCG
CATAAAGTAGAATACTTGCGACTAGAACCGGAGACATTACGCCATGAACAAGAGCGCCGCCGCTGGCCTG
CTGGGCTATGCCCGCGTCAGCACCGACGACCAGGACTTGACCAACCAACGGGCCGAACTGCACGCGGCCG
GCTGCACCAAGCTGTTTTCCGAGAAGATCACCGGCACCAGGCGCGACCGCCCGGAGCTGGCCAGGATGCT
TGACCACCTACGCCCTGGCGACGTTGTGACAGTGACCAGGCTAGACCGCCTGGCCCGCAGCACCCGCGAC
CTACTGGACATTGCCGAGCGCATCCAGGAGGCCGGCGCGGGCCTGCGTAGCCTGGCAGAGCCGTGGGCCG
ACACCACCACGCCGGCCGGCCGCATGGTGTTGACCGTGTTCGCCGGCATTGCCGAGTTCGAGCGTTCCCT
AATCATCGACCGCACCCGGAGCGGGCGCGAGGCCGCCAAGGCCCGAGGCGTGAAGTTTGGCCCCCGCCCT
ACCCTCACCCCGGCACAGATCGCGCACGCCCGCGAGCTGATCGACCAGGAAGGCCGCACCGTGAAAGAGG
CGGCTGCACTGCTTGGCGTGCATCGCTCGACCCTGTACCGCGCACTTGAGCGCAGCGAGGAAGTGACGCC
CACCGAGGCCAGGCGGCGCGGTGCCTTCCGTGAGGACGCATTGACCGAGGCCGACGCCCTGGCGGCCGCC
GAGAATGAACGCCAAGAGGAACAAGCATGAAACCGCACCAGGACGGCCAGGACGAACCGTTTTTCATTAC
CGAAGAGATCGAGGCGGAGATGATCGCGGCCGGGTACGTGTTCGAGCCGCCCGCGCACGTCTCAACCGTG
CGGCTGCATGAAATCCTGGCCGGTTTGTCTGATGCCAAGCTGGCGGCCTGGCCGGCCAGCTTGGCCGCTG
AAGAAACCGAGCGCCGCCGTCTAAAAAGGTGATGTGTATTTGAGTAAAACAGCTTGCGTCATGCGGTCGC
TGCGTATATGATGCGATGAGTAAATAAACAAATACGCAAGGGGAACGCATGAAGGTTATCGCTGTACTTA
ACCAGAAAGGCGGGTCAGGCAAGACGACCATCGCAACCCATCTAGCCCGCGCCCTGCAACTCGCCGGGGC
CGATGTTCTGTTAGTCGATTCCGATCCCCAGGGCAGTGCCCGCGATTGGGCGGCCGTGCGGGAAGATCAA
CCGCTAACCGTTGTCGGCATCGACCGCCCGACGATTGACCGCGACGTGAAGGCCATCGGCCGGCGCGACT
TCGTAGTGATCGACGGAGCGCCCCAGGCGGCGGACTTGGCTGTGTCCGCGATCAAGGCAGCCGACTTCGT
GCTGATTCCGGTGCAGCCAAGCCCTTACGACATATGGGCCACCGCCGACCTGGTGGAGCTGGTTAAGCAG
CGCATTGAGGTCACGGATGGAAGGCTACAAGCGGCCTTTGTCGTGTCGCGGGCGATCAAAGGCACGCGCA
TCGGCGGTGAGGTTGCCGAGGCGCTGGCCGGGTACGAGCTGCCCATTCTTGAGTCCCGTATCACGCAGCG
CGTGAGCTACCCAGGCACTGCCGCCGCCGGCACAACCGTTCTTGAATCAGAACCCGAGGGCGACGCTGCC
CGCGAGGTCCAGGCGCTGGCCGCTGAAATTAAATCAAAACTCATTTGAGTTAATGAGGTAAAGAGAAAAT
GAGCAAAAGCACAAACACGCTAAGTGCCGGCCGTCCGAGCGCACGCAGCAGCAAGGCTGCAACGTTGGCC
AGCCTGGCAGACACGCCAGCCATGAAGCGGGTCAACTTTCAGTTGCCGGCGGAGGATCACACCAAGCTGA
AGATGTACGCGGTACGCCAAGGCAAGACCATTACCGAGCTGCTATCTGAATACATCGCGCAGCTACCAGA
GTAAATGAGCAAATGAATAAATGAGTAGATGAATTTTAGCGGCTAAAGGAGGCGGCATGGAAAATCAAGA
ACAACCAGGCACCGACGCCGTGGAATGCCCCATGTGTGGAGGAACGGGCGGTTGGCCAGGCGTAAGCGGC
TGGGTTGTCTGCCGGCCCTGCAATGGCACTGGAACCCCCAAGCCCGAGGAATCGGCGTGAGCGGTCGCAA
ACCATCCGGCCCGGTACAAATCGGCGCGGCGCTGGGTGATGACCTGGTGGAGAAGTTGAAGGCCGCGCAG
GCCGCCCAGCGGCAACGCATCGAGGCAGAAGCACGCCCCGGTGAATCGTGGCAAGCGGCCGCTGATCGAA
TCCGCAAAGAATCCCGGCAACCGCCGGCAGCCGGTGCGCCGTCGATTAGGAAGCCGCCCAAGGGCGACGA
GCAACCAGATTTTTTCGTTCCGATGCTCTATGACGTGGGCACCCGCGATAGTCGCAGCATCATGGACGTG
GCCGTTTTCCGTCTGTCGAAGCGTGACCGACGAGCTGGCGAGGTGATCCGCTACGAGCTTCCAGACGGGC
ACGTAGAGGTTTCCGCAGGGCCGGCCGGCATGGCCAGTGTGTGGGATTACGACCTGGTACTGATGGCGGT
TTCCCATCTAACCGAATCCATGAACCGATACCGGGAAGGGAAGGGAGACAAGCCCGGCCGCGTGTTCCGT
CCACACGTTGCGGACGTACTCAAGTTCTGCCGGCGAGCCGATGGCGGAAAGCAGAAAGACGACCTGGTAG
AAACCTGCATTCGGTTAAACACCACGCACGTTGCCATGCAGCGTACGAAGAAGGCCAAGAACGGCCGCCT
GGTGACGGTATCCGAGGGTGAAGCCTTGATTAGCCGCTACAAGATCGTAAAGAGCGAAACCGGGCGGCCG
GAGTACATCGAGATCGAGCTAGCTGATTGGATGTACCGCGAGATCACAGAAGGCAAGAACCCGGACGTGC
TGACGGTTCACCCCGATTACTTTTTGATCGATCCCGGCATCGGCCGTTTTCTCTACCGCCTGGCACGCCG
CGCCGCAGGCAAGGCAGAAGCCAGATGGTTGTTCAAGACGATCTACGAACGCAGTGGCAGCGCCGGAGAG
TTCAAGAAGTTCTGTTTCACCGTGCGCAAGCTGATCGGGTCAAATGACCTGCCGGAGTACGATTTGAAGG
AGGAGGCGGGGCAGGCTGGCCCGATCCTAGTCATGCGCTACCGCAACCTGATCGAGGGCGAAGCATCCGC
CGGTTCCTAATGTACGGAGCAGATGCTAGGGCAAATTGCCCTAGCAGGGGAAAAAGGTCGAAAAGGTCTC
TTTCCTGTGGATAGCACGTACATTGGGAACCCAAAGCCGTACATTGGGAACCGGAACCCGTACATTGGGA
ACCCAAAGCCGTACATTGGGAACCGGTCACACATGTAAGTGACTGATATAAAAGAGAAAAAAGGCGATTT
TTCCGCCTAAAACTCTTTAAAACTTATTAAAACTCTTAAAACCCGCCTGGCCTGTGCATAACTGTCTGGC
CAGCGCACAGCCGAAGAGCTGCAAAAAGCGCCTACCCTTCGGTCGCTGCGCTCCCTACGCCCCGCCGCTT
CGCGTCGGCCTATCGCGGCCGCTGGCCGCTCAAAAATGGCTGGCCTACGGCCAGGCAATCTACCAGGGCG
CGGACAAGCCGCGCCGTCGCCACTCGACCGCCGGCGCCCACATCAAGGCACCCTGCCTCGCGCGTTTCGG
TGATGACGGTGAAAACCTCTGACACATGCAGCTCCCGGAGACGGTCACAGCTTGTCTGTAAGCGGATGCC
GGGAGCAGACAAGCCCGTCAGGGCGCGTCAGCGGGTGTTGGCGGGTGTCGGGGCGCAGCCATGACCCAGT
CACGTAGCGATAGCGGAGTGTATACTGGCTTAACTATGCGGCATCAGAGCAGATTGTACTGAGAGTGCAC
CATATGCGGTGTGAAATACCGCACAGATGCGTAAGGAGAAAATACCGCATCAGGCGCTCTTCCGCTTCCT
CGCTCACTGACTCGCTGCGCTCGGTCGTTCGGCTGCGGCGAGCGGTATCAGCTCACTCAAAGGCGGTAAT
ACGGTTATCCACAGAATCAGGGGATAACGCAGGAAAGAACATGTGAGCAAAAGGCCAGCAAAAGGCCAGG
AACCGTAAAAAGGCCGCGTTGCTGGCGTTTTTCCATAGGCTCCGCCCCCCTGACGAGCATCACAAAAATC
GACGCTCAAGTCAGAGGTGGCGAAACCCGACAGGACTATAAAGATACCAGGCGTTTCCCCCTGGAAGCTC
CCTCGTGCGCTCTCCTGTTCCGACCCTGCCGCTTACCGGATACCTGTCCGCCTTTCTCCCTTCGGGAAGC
GTGGCGCTTTCTCATAGCTCACGCTGTAGGTATCTCAGTTCGGTGTAGGTCGTTCGCTCCAAGCTGGGCT
GTGTGCACGAACCCCCCGTTCAGCCCGACCGCTGCGCCTTATCCGGTAACTATCGTCTTGAGTCCAACCC
GGTAAGACACGACTTATCGCCACTGGCAGCAGCCACTGGTAACAGGATTAGCAGAGCGAGGTATGTAGGC
GGTGCTACAGAGTTCTTGAAGTGGTGGCCTAACTACGGCTACACTAGAAGGACAGTATTTGGTATCTGCG
CTCTGCTGAAGCCAGTTACCTTCGGAAAAAGAGTTGGTAGCTCTTGATCCGGCAAACAAACCACCGCTGG
TAGCGGTGGTTTTTTTGTTTGCAAGCAGCAGATTACGCGCAGAAAAAAAGGATCTCAAGAAGATCCTTTG
ATCTTTTCTACGGGGTCTGACGCTCAGTGGAACGAAAACTCACGTTAAGGGATTTTGGTCATGCATGATA
TATCTCCCAATTTGTGTAGGGCTTATTATGCACGCTTAAAAATAATAAAAGCAGACTTGACCTGATAGTT
TGGCTGTGAGCAATTATGTGCTTAGTGCATCTAACGCTTGAGTTAAGCCGCGCCGCGAAGCGGCGTCGGC
TTGAACGAATTTCTAGCTAGACATTATTTGCCGACTACCTTGGTGATCTCGCCTTTCACGTAGTGGACAA
ATTCTTCCAACTGATCTGCGCGCGAGGCCAAGCGATCTTCTTCTTGTCCAAGATAAGCCTGTCTAGCTTC
AAGTATGACGGGCTGATACTGGGCCGGCAGGCGCTCCATTGCCCAGTCGGCAGCGACATCCTTCGGCGCG
ATTTTGCCGGTTACTGCGCTGTACCAAATGCGGGACAACGTAAGCACTACATTTCGCTCATCGCCAGCCC
AGTCGGGCGGCGAGTTCCATAGCGTTAAGGTTTCATTTAGCGCCTCAAATAGATCCTGTTCAGGAACCGG
ATCAAAGAGTTCCTCCGCCGCTGGACCTACCAAGGCAACGCTATGTTCTCTTGCTTTTGTCAGCAAGATA
GCCAGATCAATGTCGATCGTGGCTGGCTCGAAGATACCTGCAAGAATGTCATTGCGCTGCCATTCTCCAA
ATTGCAGTTCGCGCTTAGCTGGATAACGCCACGGAATGATGTCGTCGTGCACAACAATGGTGACTTCTAC
AGCGCGGAGAATCTCGCTCTCTCCAGGGGAAGCCGAAGTTTCCAAAAGGTCGTTGATCAAAGCTCGCCGC
GTTGTTTCATCAAGCCTTACGGTCACCGTAACCAGCAAATCAATATCACTGTGTGGCTTCAGGCCGCCAT
CCACTGCGGAGCCGTACAAATGTACGGCCAGCAACGTCGGTTCGAGATGGCGCTCGATGACGCCAACTAC
CTCTGATAGTTGAGTCGATACTTCGGCGATCACCGCTTCCCCCATGATGTTTAACTTTGTTTTAGGGCGA
CTGCCCTGCTGCGTAACATCGTTGCTGCTCCATAACATCAAACATCGACCCACGGCGTAACGCGCTTGCT
GCTTGGATGCCCGAGGCATAGACTGTACCCCAAAAAAACAGTCATAACAAGCCATGAAAACCGCCACTGC
GCCGTTACCACCGCTGCGTTCGGTCAAGGTTCTGGACCAGTTGCGTGAGCGCATACGCTACTTGCATTAC
AGCTTACGAACCGAACAGGCTTATGTCCACTGGGTTCGTGCCCGAATTGATCACAGGCAGCAACGCTCTG
TCATCGTTACAATCAACATGCTACCCTCCGCGAGATCATCCGTGTTTCAAACCCGGCAGCTTAGTTGCCG
TTCTTCCGAATAGCATCGGTAACATGAGCAAAGTCTGCCGCCTTACAACGGCTCTCCCGCTGACGCCGTC
CCGGACTGATGGGCTGCCTGTATCGAGTGGTGATTTTGTGCCGAGCTGCCGGTCGGGGAGCTGTTGGCTG
GCTGGTGGCAGGATATATTGTGGTGTAAACAAATTGACGCTTAGACAACTTAATAACACATTGCGGACGT
TTTTAATGTACTGAATTAACGCCGAATTAGGCTGAATTTATTTCTGAATTCATCATGAGCGGAGAATTAA
GGGAGTCACGTTATGACCCCCGCCGATGACGCGGGACAAGCCGTTTTACGTTTGGAACTGACAGAACCGC
AACGTTGAAGGAGCCACTCAGCCGCGGGTTTCTGGAGTTTAATGAGCTAAGCACATACGTCAGAAACCAT
TATTGCGCGTTCAAAAGTCGCCTAAGGTCACTATCAGCTAGCAAATATTTCTTGTCAAAAATGCTCCACT
GACGTTCCATAAATTCCCCTCGGTATCCAATTAGAGTCTCATATTCACTCTCAATCCAAATAATCTGCAC
CGGATCTGGATCGTTTCGCATGATTGAACAAGATGGATTGCACGCAGGTTCTCCGGCCGCTTGGGTGGAG
AGGCTATTCGGCTATGACTGGGCACAACAGACAATCGGCTGCTCTGATGCCGCCGTGTTCCGGCTGTCAG
CGCAGGGGCGCCCGGTTCTTTTTGTCAAGACCGACCTGTCCGGTGCCCTGAATGAACTGCAGGACGAGGC
AGCGCGGCTATCGTGGCTGGCCACGACGGGCGTTCCTTGCGCAGCTGTGCTCGACGTTGTCACTGAAGCG
GGAAGGGACTGGCTGCTATTGGGCGAAGTGCCGGGGCAGGATCTCCTGTCATCTCACCTTGCTCCTGCCG
AGAAAGTATCCATCATGGCTGATGCAATGCGGCGGCTGCATACGCTTGATCCGGCTACCTGCCCATTCGA
CCACCAAGCGAAACATCGCATCGAGCGAGCACGTACTCGGATGGAAGCCGGTCTTGTCGATCAGGATGAT
CTGGACGAAGAGCATCAGGGGCTCGCGCCAGCCGAACTGTTCGCCAGGCTCAAGGCGCGCATGCCCGACG
GCGATGATCTCGTCGTGACCCATGGCGATGCCTGCTTGCCGAATATCATGGTGGAAAATGGCCGCTTTTC
TGGATTCATCGACTGTGGCCGGCTGGGTGTGGCGGACCGCTATCAGGACATAGCGTTGGCTACCCGTGAT
ATTGCTGAAGAGCTTGGCGGCGAATGGGCTGACCGCTTCCTCGTGCTTTACGGTATCGCCGCTCCCGATT
CGCAGCGCATCGCCTTCTATCGCCTTCTTGACGAGTTCTTCTGAGCGGGACTCTGGGGTTCGAAATGACC
GACCAAGCGACGCCCAACCTGCCATCACGAGATTTCGATTCCACCGCCGCCTTCTATGAAAGGTTGGGCT
TCGGAATCGTTTTCCGGGACGCCGGCTGGATGATCCTCCAGCGCGGGGATCTCATGCTGGAGTTCTTCGC
CCACGGGATCTCTGCGGAACAGGCGGTCGAAGGTGCCGATATCATTACGACAGCAACGGCCGACAAGCAC
AACGCCACGATCCTGAGCGACAATATGATCGGGCCCGGCGTCCACATCAACGGCGTCGGCGGCGACTGCC
CAGGCAAGACCGAGATGCACCGCGATATCTTGCTGCGTTCGGATATTTTCGTGGAGTTCCCGCCACAGAC
CCGGATGA
Features (pLannotate 1.2.2; 23 found; start..end, strand, type, name):
     23..541     -  CDS            VN173: N-terminal fragment of mVenus for use in bimolecular fluorescence complementation (BiFC) (Kodama and Hu, 2010)
    552..576     +  protein_bind   attB2: mutant version of attB; recombination site for the Gateway® BP reaction BP Clonase™
    587..1189    -  CDS            RTNLB5 (fragment): RTNLE_ARATH - Experimental evidence at protein level: Swiss-Prot protein existence level 1. From Arabidopsis thaliana (Mouse-ear cress).
   1309..1333    -  protein_bind   attB1: mutant version of attB; recombination site for the Gateway® BP reaction BP Clonase™
   1359..1700    -  promoter       CaMV 35S promoter: strong constitutive promoter from cauliflower mosaic virus
   2191..2211    +  misc_feature   MCS (fragment): pUC18/19 multiple cloning site
   2214..2368    +  CDS            lacZα (fragment): LacZα fragment of β-galactosidase; lacZ fragment
   2434..2458    +  misc_feature   RB T-DNA repeat: right border repeat from nopaline C58 T-DNA
   2798..3199    +  CDS            Y4CG_SINFN (fragment): Protein inferred from homology: Swiss-Prot protein existence level 3. From Sinorhizobium fredii (strain NBRC 101917 / NGR234).
   3759..4388    +  CDS            pVS1 StaA: stability protein from the Pseudomonas plasmid pVS1 (Heeb et al., 2000)
   4817..5890    +  CDS            pVS1 RepA: replication protein from the Pseudomonas plasmid pVS1 (Heeb et al., 2000)
   5956..6150    +  rep_origin     pVS1 oriV: origin of replication for the Pseudomonas plasmid pVS1 (Heeb et al., 2000)
   6353..6392    +  CDS            rop (fragment): Rop protein, which maintains plasmids at low copy number; rop
   6494..6634    +  misc_feature   bom: basis of mobility region from pBR322
   6820..7408    -  rep_origin     ori: high-copy-number ColE1/pMB1/pBR322/pUC origin of replication
   7654..8441    -  CDS            SmR (fragment): aminoglycoside adenylyltransferase (Murphy, 1985); aadA; confers resistance to spectinomycin and streptomycin
   8452..8508    -  CDS            GmR (fragment): gentamycin acetyltransferase; aacC1; confers resistance to gentamycin
   8684..8707    -  promoter       Pc promoter (fragment): intI1 (promoter lies within the coding sequence); class 1 integron promoter
   8966..8990    +  misc_feature   LB T-DNA repeat: left border repeat from nopaline C58 T-DNA
   9196..9379    +  promoter       NOS promoter: nopaline synthase promoter NOS promoter
   9400..10194   +  CDS            NeoR/KanR: aminoglycoside phosphotransferase from Tn5; aph(3')-II (or nptII); confers resistance to neomycin, kanamycin, and G418 (Geneticin®)
  10215..10364   +  CDS            ble (fragment): BLE_KLEPN - Experimental evidence at protein level: Swiss-Prot protein existence level 1. Binding protein with a strong affinity to the bleomycin family of antibiotics. Binds to CL990; an antimitotic-antibiotic compound. From Klebsiella pneumoniae.
  10371..11      +  CDS            ocd (fragment) (across the origin): OCD_AGRFC - Experimental evidence at protein level: Swiss-Prot protein existence level 1. Catalyzes the conversion of L-ornithine into L-proline with release of ammonia. Is involved in the utilization of nopaline, a catabolic pathway that proceeds through L-arginine and L-ornithine to L-proline. Nopaline is a predominant opine in plant cells transformed with Ti plasmid pTiC58. From Agrobacterium fabrum (strain C58 / ATCC 33970) (Agrobacterium tumefaciens (strain C58)).
