[The description below was written by a language model from this plasmid's Addgene catalogue record and pLannotate feature annotations shown in this document.]
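Description:
pB4GWnY-MpRTN1 is a binary T-DNA vector built on the Gateway-compatible pB4GWnY backbone, intended for Agrobacterium-mediated transformation of plants. It carries two replication systems: a ColE1/pBR322-type origin with the bom mobilisation region for propagation in E. coli, and the pVS1 oriV with its RepA replication and StaA stability genes for maintenance in Agrobacterium. Bacterial selection is by spectinomycin through the aadA (SmR) gene. The annotated gentamicin-resistance, rop, lacZα and MCS matches are only short fragments, probably remnants of vector construction.

Between the nopaline-type left and right T-DNA border repeats lie two plant cassettes. The first is a NOS promoter driving NeoR/KanR (nptII), which allows kanamycin or G418 selection of transformed plant cells. The second, on the opposite strand, is a CaMV 35S promoter followed by attB1, the insert, attB2 and VN173, the N-terminal fragment of mVenus. The attB sites show that the MpRTN1 coding sequence was introduced by Gateway recombination. Their order places the reticulon upstream of the fluorescent protein fragment, giving an MpRTN1–nYFP fusion. The annotation tool labelled the insert as a fragment of an Arabidopsis reticulon-like protein, which reflects homology. The catalogue entry identifies it as MpRTN1, and the associated publication concerns the ER membrane-bending reticulon of Marchantia polymorpha. No terminator is explicitly annotated, although the short ocd-like match near the NeoR and VN173 ends may reflect nopaline-region 3' sequence.

The construct is suited to bimolecular fluorescence complementation. When it is co-expressed with a partner fused to the complementary C-terminal YFP fragment, reconstituted fluorescence reports proximity or interaction of MpRTN1 with that partner in plant cells.
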