Addgene plasmid #228477: pB4GWnY-MpRTN1
Purpose: Vector for the expression of MpRTN1 fused to the N-terminal half of YFP in plants (for Agrobacterium-mediated genetic transformation.)
Depositing lab: Yutaka Kodama. Depositing organization: Utsunomiya University. Publication: The ER membrane-bending protein RETICULON facilitates chloroplast relocation movement in Marchantia polymorpha. Ishikawa K, Konno R, Hirano S, Fujii Y, Fujiwara M, Fukao Y, Kodama Y. Plant J. 2022 Apr 27. doi: 10.1111/tpj.15787. PubMed 35476214.
Backbone
  Vector backbone: pB4GWnY
  Vector type: Bacterial Expression, Plant Expression
Growth in bacteria
  Bacterial resistance: Spectinomycin, 50 μg/mL
  Growth temperature: 37°C
  Growth strain: DH5alpha
  Copy number: Unknown
Gene/Insert
  Gene/Insert name: MpRTN1
Terms and licenses: Academic/Nonprofit Terms; Industry Terms: Not Available to Industry
How to cite: pB4GWnY-MpRTN1 was a gift from Yutaka Kodama (Addgene plasmid # 228477 ; http://n2t.net/addgene:228477 ; RRID:Addgene_228477)
